Addgene plasmid #197835: pJMC-5T-Esp3I
Purpose: Level 1 module 5T with Esp3I expansion point
Depositing lab: Daniel Voytas. Depositing organization: University of Minnesota. Publication: An extensible vector toolkit and parts library for advanced engineering of plant genomes. Chamness JC, Kumar J, Cruz AJ, Rhuby E, Holum MJ, Cody JP, Tibebu R, Gamo ME, Starker CG, Zhang F, Voytas DF. Plant Genome. 2023 Mar 9:e20312. doi: 10.1002/tpg2.20312. PubMed 36896468.
Backbone
  Vector backbone: Unspecified
  Backbone manufacturer: Self-made
  Vector type: Unspecified
Growth in bacteria
  Bacterial resistance: Ampicillin, 100 μg/mL
  Growth temperature: 37°C
  Growth strain: DH5alpha
  Copy number: High Copy
Gene/Insert
  Gene/Insert name: None
  Species: Synthetic
  Cloning method: Restriction Enzyme; 5′ cloning site Unknown (unknown if destroyed)
Terms and licenses: Academic/Nonprofit Terms; Industry Terms: Not Available to Industry
Depositor comments: Please visit https://www.biorxiv.org/content/10.1101/2022.10.15.511792v1 for bioRxiv preprint.
How to cite: pJMC-5T-Esp3I was a gift from Daniel Voytas (Addgene plasmid # 197835 ; http://n2t.net/addgene:197835 ; RRID:Addgene_197835)
