[The description below was written by a language model from this plasmid's Addgene catalogue record and pLannotate feature annotations shown in this document.]
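Description:
pJMC-5T-Esp3I is a small (about 2.1 kb), synthetic, self-made cloning plasmid from a modular vector toolkit and parts library built for engineering plant genomes. The record describes it as a Level 1 module occupying position "5T" and carrying an Esp3I expansion point. Esp3I is a type IIS restriction enzyme that cuts outside its recognition sequence, the property used in Golden Gate-style hierarchical assembly. The "expansion point" wording suggests the site lets further modules be added at this position during assembly. However, the record does not spell out the overhangs, the meaning of the "T" designation, or the exact assembly logic. The backbone and vector type are listed as unspecified.

No gene or insert is recorded, and the annotated features are consistent with an essentially empty module. The detected elements are the bla promoter driving the AmpR β-lactamase coding sequence, which provides ampicillin selection, and a high-copy ColE1/pUC-type origin of replication for propagation in standard E. coli cloning strains. A 25-nt match to the RSF origin is also annotated, but it is only a short fragment and is unlikely to be a functional second replicon. The type IIS sites and any linker sequence that define the module's function are not captured in the feature table. They presumably lie in the unannotated stretches between the resistance cassette and the origin. The plasmid contains no plant promoters, reporters, T-DNA borders or plant selection markers, so it appears to serve as a placeholder or connector component in multi-module assemblies rather than as an expression or transformation vector in its own right.
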