Features (pLannotate 1.2.2; 5 found; start..end, strand, type, name):
      1..25      +  rep_origin     RSF ori (fragment): Plasmids containing the RSF 1030 origin of replication can be propagated in E. coli cells that contain additional plasmids with compatible origins.
    137..237     +  promoter       AmpR promoter: bla
    237..254     +  promoter       AmpR promoter (fragment): bla
    255..1115    +  CDS            AmpR: β-lactamase; bla; confers resistance to ampicillin, carbenicillin, and related antibiotics
   1322..1910    +  rep_origin     ori: high-copy-number ColE1/pMB1/pBR322/pUC origin of replication
>Addgene plasmid #197835 | pJMC-5T-Esp3I | addgene full sequence | sequence record 389994 | Addgene NGS Result
GAGTCAGTGAGCGAGGAAGCGGAAGAGCGCCCACCTGCTTTTCCTCACCGTGAGACGAACAACAACGTCT
CTAGTGTTTTGCAGGTGTGATGAAAAGCCTTAGGGTCAGGTGGCACTTTTCGGGGAAATGTGCGATGAAC
CCCTATTTGTTTATTTTTCTAAATACATTCAAATATGTATCCGCTAATGAGACAATAACCCTGATAAATG
CTTCAATTATATTGAAAAAGGAAGAGTATTGAAAAAGGAAGAGTATGAGTATCCAACATTTCCGTGTCGC
CCTTATTCCCTTTTTTGCGGCCTTCTGCCTTCCTGTTTTTGCTCACCCAGAAACGCTGGTGAAAGTAAAA
GATGCTGAAGATCAGTTGGGTGCCCGAGTGGGTTACATTGAACTGGATCTCAACAGCGGCAAAATCTTAG
AGAGTTTTCGCCCCGAAGAACGCTTCCCAATGATGAGCACTTTCAAAGTTCTGCTATGTGGCGCGGTGTT
ATCCCGTATTGATGCTGGGCAAGAGCAACTCGGTCGCCGCATACACTATTCTCAGAATGACTTGGTTGAG
TATTCACCAGTCACAGAAAAGCATCTTACGGATGGCATGACAGTAAGAGAATTATGTAGTGCTGCCATAA
CCATGAGTGATAACACTGCGGCCAACTTACTTCTGACAACGATTGGAGGACCGAAGGAGCTAACCGCTTT
TTTGCACAACATGGGGGATCATGTAACTCGCCTTGATCGTTGGGAACCGGAGCTGAATGAAGCCATACCA
AACGACGAGCGTGACACCACGATGCCTGTAGCAATGGCAACAACTCTCCGCAAACTATTAACTGGCGAAC
TACTTACTCTTGCTTCACGCCAGCAACTCATTGACTGGATGGAGGCGGACAAAGTTGCAGGACCACTTCT
GCGCTCGGCACTTCCGGCTGGCTGGTTTATTGCTGATAAATCTGGAGCCGGTGAGCGTGGCTCTCGCGGT
ATCATTGCAGCACTGGGGCCAGATGGTAAGCCCTCCCGTATCGTAGTTATCTACACGACGGGGAGTCAGG
CAACTATGGATGAACGAAATAGACAGATCGCTGAGATAGGTGCCTCACTGATTAAGCATTGGTAACTGTC
AGACGAAGGGAAATAAATAGTAGCCCGCCTGATGTGCGGGCTTTTTTTTGGTGGTGGTTACCAGTGTCGC
TTAGCTACCGTAGGTCCTCTTAGGCGGTCCGATTAGCGACATAGTCATCAATGCCTTGACGGCAAAATCC
CTTAACGTGAGTTTTCGTTCCACTGAGCGTCAGACCCCGTAGAAAAGATCAAAGGATCTTCTTGAGATCC
TTTTTTTCTGCGCGTAATCTGCTGCTTGCAAACAAAAAAACCACCGCTACCAGCGGTGGTTTGTTTGCCG
GATCAAGAGCTACTAACTCTTTTTCCGAAGGTAACTGGCTTCAGCAGAGCGCAGATACCAAATACTGTTC
TTCTAGTGTAGCCGTAGTTAGGCCACCACTTCAAGAACTCTGTAGCACCGCCTACATACCTCGCTCTGCT
AATCCTGTTACCAGTGGCTGCTGCCAGTGGCGATAAGTCGTGTCTTACCGGGTTGGACTCAAGACGATAG
TTACCGGATAAGGCGCAGCGGTCGGGCTGAACGGGGGGTTCGTGCTCACAGCCCAGCTTGGAGCGAACGA
CCTACACCGAACTGAGATACCTACAGCGTGAGCTATGAGAAAGCGCCACGCTTCCCGAAGGGAGAAAGGC
GGACAGGTATCCGGTAAGCGGCAGGGTCGGAACAGGAGAGCGCACGAGGGAGCTTCCAGGGGGAAACGCC
TGGTATCTTTATAGTCCTGTCGGGTTTCGCCACCTCTGACTTGAGCGTCGATTTTTGTGATGCTCGTCAG
GGGGGCGGAGCCTATGGAAAAACGCCAGCAACGCGGCCTTTTTACGGTTCCTGGCCTTTTGCTGGCCTTT
TGCTCACATGTTCTTTCCTGCGTTATCCCCTGATTCTGTGGATAACCGTATTACCGCCTTTGAGTGAGCT
GATACCGCTCGCCGCAGCCGAACGACCGAGCGCAGC
